>Addgene plasmid #201936 | pAG416GAL-2x-uA-BWCoV-SW1_3CL | addgene full sequence | sequence record 402751 | Addgene NGS Result
TTGAGATCCTTTTTTTCTGCGCGTAATCTGCTGCTTGCAAACAAAAAAACCACCGCTACCAGCGGTGGTT
TGTTTGCCGGATCAAGAGCTACCAACTCTTTTTCCGAAGGTAACTGGCTTCAGCAGAGCGCAGATACCAA
ATACTGTTCTTCTAGTGTAGCCGTAGTTAGGCCACCACTTCAAGAACTCTGTAGCACCGCCTACATACCT
CGCTCTGCTAATCCTGTTACCAGTGGCTGCTGCCAGTGGCGATAAGTCGTGTCTTACCGGGTTGGACTCA
AGACGATAGTTACCGGATAAGGCGCAGCGGTCGGGCTGAACGGGGGGTTCGTGCACACAGCCCAGCTTGG
AGCGAACGACCTACACCGAACTGAGATACCTACAGCGTGAGCTATGAGAAAGCGCCACGCTTCCCGAAGG
GAGAAAGGCGGACAGGTATCCGGTAAGCGGCAGGGTCGGAACAGGAGAGCGCACGAGGGAGCTTCCAGGG
GGAAACGCCTGGTATCTTTATAGTCCTGTCGGGTTTCGCCACCTCTGACTTGAGCGTCGATTTTTGTGAT
GCTCGTCAGGGGGGCGGAGCCTATGGAAAAACGCCAGCAACGCGGCCTTTTTACGGTTCCTGGCCTTTTG
CTGGCCTTTTGCTCACATGTTCTTTCCTGCGTTATCCCCTGATTCTGTGGATAACCGTATTACCGCCTTT
GAGTGAGCTGATACCGCTCGCCGCAGCCGAACGACCGAGCGCAGCGAGTCAGTGAGCGAGGAAGCGGAAG
AGCGCCCAATACGCAAACCGCCTCTCCCCGCGCGTTGGCCGATTCATTAATGCAGCTGGCACGACAGGTT
TCCCGACTGGAAAGCGGGCAGTGAGCGCAACGCAATTAATGTGAGTTAGCTCACTCATTAGGCACCCCAG
GCTTTACACTTTATGCTTCCGGCTCGTATGTTGTGTGGAATTGTGAGCGGATAACAATTTCACACAGGAA
ACAGCTATGACCATGATTACGCCAAGCGCGCAATTAACCCTCACTAAAGGGAACAAAAGCTGGAGCTCCC
GACGGAAGACTCTCCTCCGTGCGTCCTCGTCTTCACCGGTCGCGTTCCTGAAACGCAGATGTGCCTCGCG
CCGCACTGCTCCGAACAATAAAGATTCTACAATACTAGCTTTTATGGTTATGAAGAGGAAAAATTGGCAG
TAACCTGGCCCCACAAACCTTCAAATGAACGAATCAAATTAACAACCATAGGATGATAATGCGATTAGTT
TTTTAGCCTTATTTCTGGGGTAATTAATCAGCGAAGCGATGATTTTTGATCTATTAACAGATATATAAAT
GCAAAAACTGCATAACCACTTTAACTAATACTTTCAACATTTTCGGTTTGTATTACTTCTTATTCAAATG
TAATAAAAGTATCAACAAAAAATTGTTAATATACCTCTATACTTTAACGTCAAGGAGAAAAAACCCCGGA
TTCTAGACTGAACAAGATGGCAAACTAGTGGATCCCCCATCACAAGTTTGTACAAAAAAGCAGGCTACAA
AATGGCAGGTATAAAGAAGATGGTCGCTCCTTCATCTGCTGTAGAACAGTGTGTAGTATCTGTTGTGCAT
GGTAACACACAGCTTAATGGTTTGTGGTTGAATGATTATGTGTTATGCCCTCGTCATATACTTGGTAAGT
ATACTGGTGAGCAATGGAGGGATGCACTTATTAATGCTAATAATTTTGATTTCCATATTTTGTATAAGGG
TATGGAACTTCAAGTTGTGGGCCGTGAATTGGTAGGCGCACTTTTAAAATTGAAAGTTTCTATGGTAAAT
GCTAATACACCTAAGTATAAGTTTGCCAAAGCTAGAATTGGTGATAACTTTTCCATTGCTTGTGCTTATA
ATGGACATGTTTCTGGTTTGTACACTGTCACACTCCGAGAAAATGGAACACTTAAAGGTAGTTTCATGTC
AGGATCGTGTGGTAGTGTTGGTTATAATGTGACTAATGAAGGTGTTGAATTTGTTTATATGCACCATTTG
GAACTTCCAGGGTGCGTGCATGGTGGTAGTGACCTTCATGGCATATTTTATGGCGGTTATGTAGACGAAG
AAGTACTTCAGAGGATACCTCCTGCACCAGCTAATTCACGTAATATTGTTGCGTGGTTGTATGCTGCAGT
CTATAATAACTGTGATTGGTTTGTGAAATATGGACCTAAGCAAGTTATGTCTGTAGAAGATTTTAATGAG
TGGGCATCTGGATATGGTTTTACCAAATTTGAGTACCACCTTGCTTTTGATGTGTTTTCAGCAGCAACTG
GAGTTTCTGTGGAGCAGATGCTTGCAGCCATAAAGGAGTTGGCCGATGGGTGGAATTATGCCCCTGTTTT
GGGTTCATTCCATCTTGATGATGAATATTCTCCTGAAATGATTATGCAACAAACTAGTGGCATTGTTCTA
CAGTAAAACCCAGCTTTCTTGTACTAAGTGGTGATGGGCTGCAGGAATTCGATATCAAGCTTATCGATAC
CGTCGACCTCGAGTCATGTAATTAGTTATGTCACGCTTACATTCACGCCCTCCCCCCACATCCGCTCTAA
CCGAAAAGGAAGGAGTTAGACAACCTGAAGTCTAGGTCCCTATTTATTTTTTTATAGTTATGTTAGTATT
AAGAACGTTATTTATATTTCAAATTTTTCTTTTTTTTCTGTACAGACGCGTGTACGCATGTAACATTATA
CTGAAAACCTTGCTTGAGAAGGTTTTGGGACGCTCGAAGGCTTTAATTTGCGGCCGGTACCCAATTCGCC
CTATAGTGAGTCGTATTACGCGCGCTCACTGGCCGTCGTTTTACAACGTCGTGACTGGGAAAACCCTGGC
GTTACCCAACTTAATCGCCTTGCAGCACATCCCCCTTTCGCCAGCTGGCGTAATAGCGAAGAGGCCCGCA
CCGATCGCCCTTCCCAACAGTTGCGCAGCCTGAATGGCGAATGG
[124 nt withheld, positions 2985-3108]
C
[91 nt withheld, positions 3110-3200]
A
[49 nt withheld, positions 3202-3250]
CCTTTGACGTTGGAGTCCACGTTCTTT
[37 nt withheld, positions 3278-3314]
ACCCTATCTCGGTCTATTCTTTTGATTTATAAGGGATTTTGCCGATTTCGGCCTATTGGTTAAAAAATGA
GCTGATTTAACAAAAATTTAACGCGAATTTTAACAAAATATTAACGCTTACAATTTCCTGATGCGGTATT
TTCTCCTTACGCATCTGTGCGGTATTTCACACCGCATAGGGTAATAACTGATATAATTAAATTGAAGCTC
TAATTTGTGAGTTTAGTATACATGCATTTACTTATAATACAGTTTTTTAGTTTTGCTGGCCGCATCTTCT
CAAATATGCTTCCCAGCCTGCTTTTCTGTAACGTTCACCCTCTACCTTAGCATCCCTTCCCTTTGCAAAT
AGTCCTCTTCCAACAATAATAATGTCAGATCCTGTAGAGACCACATCATCCACGGTTCTATACTGTTGAC
CCAATGCGTCTCCCTTGTCATCTAAACCCACACCGGGTGTCATAATCAACCAATCGTAACCTTCATCTCT
TCCACCCATGTCTCTTTGAGCAATAAAGCCGATAACAAAATCTTTGTCGCTCTTCGCAATGTCAACAGTA
CCCTTAGTATATTCTCCAGTAGATAGGGAGCCCTTGCATGACAATTCTGCTAACATCAAAAGGCCTCTAG
GTTCCTTTGTTACTTCTTCTGCCGCCTGCTTCAAACCGCTAACAATACCTGGGCCCACCACACCGTGTGC
ATTCGTAATGTCTGCCCATTCTGCTATTCTGTATACACCCGCAGAGTACTGCAATTTGACTGTATTACCA
ATGTCAGCAAATTTTCTGTCTTCGAAGAGTAAAAAATTGTACTTGGCGGATAATGCCTTTAGCGGCTTAA
CTGTGCCCTCCATGGAAAAATCAGTCAAGATATCCACATGTGTTTTTAGTAAACAAATTTTGGGACCTAA
TGCTTCAACTAACTCCAGTAATTCCTTGGTGGTACGAACATCCAATGAAGCACACAAGTTTGTTTGCTTT
TCGTGCATGATATTAAATAGCTTGGCAGCAACAGGACTAGGATGAGTAGCAGCACGTTCCTTATATGTAG
CTTTCGACATGATTTATCTTCGTTTCCTGCAGGTTTTTGTTCTGTGCAGTTGGGTTAAGAATACTGGGCA
ATTTCATGTTTCTTCAACACTACATATGCGTATATATACCAATCTAAGTCTGTGCTCCTTCCTTCGTTCT
TCCTTCTGTTCGGAGATTACCGAATCAAAAAAATTTCAAGGAAACCGAAATCAAAAAAAAGAATAAAAAA
AAAATGATGAATTGAAAAGGTGGTATGGTGCACTCTCAGTACAATCTGCTCTGATGCCGCATAGTTAAGC
CAGCCCCGACACCCGCCAACACCCGCTGACGCGCCCTGACGGGCTTGTCTGCTCCCGGCATCCGCTTACA
GACAAGCTGTGACCGTCTCCGGGAGCTGCATGTGTCAGAGGTTTTCACCGTCATCACCGAAACGCGCGAG
ACGAAAGGGCCTCGTGATACGCCTATTTTTATAGGTTAATGTCATGATAATAATGGTTTCTTAGACGGAT
CGCTTGCCTGTAACTTACACGCGCCTCGTATCTTTTAATGATGGAATAATTTGGGAATTTACTCTGTGTT
TATTTATTTTTATGTTTTGTATTTGGATTTTAGAAAGTAAATAAAGAAGGTAGAAGAGTTACGGAATGAA
GAAAAAAAAATAAACAAAGGTTTAAAAAATTTCAACAAAAAGCGTACTTTACATATATATTTATTAGACA
AGAAAAGCAGATTAAATAGATATACATTCGATTAACGATAAGTAAAATGTAAAATCACAGGATTTTCGTG
TGTGGTCTTCTACACAGACAAGATGAAACAATTCGGCATTAATACCTGAGAGCAGGAAGAGCAAGATAAA
AGGTAGTATTTGTTGGCGATCCCCCTAGAGTCTTTTACATCTTCGGAAAACAAAAACTATTTTTTCTTTA
ATTTCTTTTTTTACTTTCTATTTTTAATTTATATATTTATATTAAAAAATTTAAATTATAATTATTTTTA
TAGCACGTGATGAAAAGGACCCAGGTGGCACTTTTCGGGGAAATGTGCGCGGAACCCCTATTTGTTTATT
TTTCTAAATACATTCAAATATGTATCCGCTCATGAGACAATAACCCTGATAAATGCTTCAATAATATTGA
AAAAGGAAGAGTATGAGTATTCAACATTTCCGTGTCGCCCTTATTCCCTTTTTTGCGGCATTTTGCCTTC
CTGTTTTTGCTCACCCAGAAACGCTGGTGAAAGTAAAAGATGCTGAAGATCAGTTGGGTGCACGAGTGGG
TTACATCGAACTGGATCTCAACAGCGGTAAGATCCTTGAGAGTTTTCGCCCCGAAGAACGTTTTCCAATG
ATGAGCACTTTTAAAGTTCTGCTATGTGGCGCGGTATTATCCCGTATTGACGCCGGGCAAGAGCAACTCG
GTCGCCGCATACACTATTCTCAGAATGACTTGGTTGAGTACTCACCAGTCACAGAAAAGCATCTTACGGA
TGGCATGACAGTAAGAGAATTATGCAGTGCTGCCATAACCATGAGTGATAACACTGCGGCCAACTTACTT
CTGACAACGATCGGAGGACCGAAGGAGCTAACCGCTTTTTTGCACAACATGGGGGATCATGTAACTCGCC
TTGATCGTTGGGAACCGGAGCTGAATGAAGCCATACCAAACGACGAGCGTGACACCACGATGCCTGTAGC
AATGGCAACAACGTTGCGCAAACTATTAACTGGCGAACTACTTACTCTAGCTTCCCGGCAACAATTAATA
GACTGGATGGAGGCGGATAAAGTTGCAGGACCACTTCTGCGCTCGGCCCTTCCGGCTGGCTGGTTTATTG
CTGATAAATCTGGAGCCGGTGAGCGTGGGTCTCGCGGTATCATTGCAGCACTGGGGCCAGATGGTAAGCC
CTCCCGTATCGTAGTTATCTACACGACGGGGAGTCAGGCAACTATGGATGAACGAAATAGACAGATCGCT
GAGATAGGTGCCTCACTGATTAAGCATTGGTAACTGTCAGACCAAGTTTACTCATATATACTTTAGATTG
ATTTAAAACTTCATTTTTAATTTAAAAGGATCTAGGTGAAGATCCTTTTTGATAATCTCATGACCAAAAT
CCCTTAACGTGAGTTTTCGTTCCACTGAGCGTCAGACCCCGTAGAAAAGATCAAAGGATCTTC
Features (pLannotate 1.2.2; 23 found; start..end, strand, type, name):
      1..589     +  rep_origin     ori: high-copy-number ColE1/pMB1/pBR322/pUC origin of replication
    772..864     +  CDS            lacI (fragment): lac repressor; lacI; The lac repressor binds to the lac operator to inhibit transcription in E. coli. This inhibition can be relieved by adding lactose or isopropyl-β-D-thiogalactopyranoside (IPTG).
    877..898     +  protein_bind   CAP binding site: CAP binding activates transcription in the presence of cAMP. E. coli catabolite activator protein
    913..943     +  promoter       lac promoter: promoter for the E. coli lac operon
    951..967     +  protein_bind   lac operator: The lac repressor binds to the lac operator to inhibit transcription in E. coli. This inhibition can be relieved by adding lactose or isopropyl-β-D-thiogalactopyranoside (IPTG). lac repressor encoded by lacI
   1012..1030    +  promoter       T3 promoter: promoter for bacteriophage T3 RNA polymerase
   1049..1457    +  promoter       GAL1 promoter (fragment): S. cerevisiae GAL1; inducible promoter, regulated by Gal4
   1512..1536    +  protein_bind   attB1: mutant version of attB; recombination site for the Gateway® BP reaction BP Clonase™
   1545..2453    +  CDS            R1A_IBVM (fragment): Experimental evidence at protein level: Swiss-Prot protein existence level 1. Nsp9 is a ssRNA-binding protein. From Avian infectious bronchitis virus (strain M41) (IBV).
   2458..2482    -  protein_bind   attB2: mutant version of attB; recombination site for the Gateway® BP reaction BP Clonase™
   2486..2533    +  misc_feature   MCS (fragment): pBluescript multiple cloning site
   2534..2781    +  terminator     CYC1 terminator: S. cerevisiae CYC1; transcription terminator for CYC1
   2800..2818    -  promoter       T7 promoter: promoter for bacteriophage T7 RNA polymerase
   2826..2981    +  CDS            lacZα (fragment): LacZα fragment of β-galactosidase; lacZ fragment
   2985..3413    +  rep_origin     f1 ori (sequence partly withheld): f1 bacteriophage origin of replication; arrow indicates direction of (+) strand synthesis
   3441..3492    -  misc_feature   bom (fragment): basis of mobility region from pBR322
   3571..4374    -  CDS            URA3: orotidine-5'-phosphate decarboxylase, required for uracil biosynthesis; S. cerevisiae URA3; yeast auxotrophic marker, counterselectable with 5-fluoroorotic acid (5-FOA)
   4375..4590    -  promoter       URA3 promoter: S. cerevisiae URA3
   4598..4647    -  misc_feature   bom (fragment): basis of mobility region from pBR322
   4749..4784    -  CDS            rop (fragment): Rop protein, which maintains plasmids at low copy number; rop
   4852..5355    -  misc_feature   CEN/ARS: S. cerevisiae CEN6 centromere fused to an autonomously replicating sequence
   5392..5496    +  promoter       AmpR promoter: bla
   5497..6357    +  CDS            AmpR: β-lactamase; bla; confers resistance to ampicillin, carbenicillin, and related antibiotics
