[The description below was written by a language model from this plasmid's Addgene catalogue record and pLannotate feature annotations shown in this document.]
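Description:
pAG416GAL-2x-uA-BWCoV-SW1_3CL is a 6.5 kb yeast expression plasmid that places the 3C-like (3CL, main) protease of Beluga Whale coronavirus SW1 under galactose-inducible control. It is an E. coli/S. cerevisiae shuttle vector. A high-copy ColE1/pUC-type origin and an ampicillin resistance gene (β-lactamase) support propagation in bacteria. A CEN6/ARS element gives stable, low-copy centromeric maintenance in yeast, with selection through the URA3 auxotrophic marker, which is also counterselectable with 5-FOA. An f1 origin, flanking T3 and T7 promoters, and lac/lacZα remnants are carried over from the pBluescript-derived backbone.

The expression cassette consists of a GAL1 promoter (annotated as a fragment; the record calls the variant "GAL-2x" without describing the modification), the protease open reading frame of about 900 bp, and the CYC1 transcription terminator. The insert is bracketed by attB1 and attB2 sites, reflecting Gateway recombination into the ccdB-containing destination vector named as the backbone. The automated annotation labels the coding region as a fragment of the avian infectious bronchitis virus replicase polyprotein 1a. This is most likely a homology hit to a related coronavirus rather than the true source, which the catalogue gives as Beluga Whale-CoV SW1. No epitope tags or reporters are annotated, and the meaning of "uA" in the name is not stated.

The associated publication title concerns a multiplex method for rapidly identifying viral protease inhibitors. This suggests the plasmid serves as one member of a set of protease expression constructs for inducible expression in yeast during inhibitor screening.
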