Addgene plasmid #201936: pAG416GAL-2x-uA-BWCoV-SW1_3CL
Purpose: Expresses Beluga Whale-CoV SW1 3CL protease from a GAL-2x promoter with a URA3 marker
Depositing lab: Alejandro Chavez. Depositing organization: University of California, San Diego (UCSD). Publication: A multiplex method for rapidly identifying viral protease inhibitors. Hong SJ, Resnick SJ, Iketani S, Cha JW, Albert BA, Fazekas CT, Chang CW, Liu H, Dagan S, Abagyan MR, Fajtova P, Culbertson B, Brace B, Reddem ER, Forouhar F, Glickman JF, Balkovec JM, Stockwell BR, Shapiro L, O'Donoghue AJ, Sabo Y, Freundlich JS, Ho DD, Chavez A. Mol Syst Biol. 2025 Feb;21(2):158-172. doi: 10.1038/s44320-024-00082-1. Epub 2025 Jan 6. PubMed 39762652.
Backbone
  Vector backbone: pAG416GAL-2x-uA-ccdB-6stop
  Vector type: Yeast Expression
  Selectable markers: URA3
Growth in bacteria
  Bacterial resistance: Ampicillin, 100 μg/mL
  Growth temperature: 37°C
  Growth strain: DH5alpha
  Copy number: Unknown
Gene/Insert
  Gene/Insert name: Beluga Whale-CoV SW1 3CL protease
  Promoter: GAL1
  Cloning method: Gateway Cloning
  Sequencing primers: 5′ TCAAATGTAATAAAAGTATCAACAAAA
Terms and licenses: Academic/Nonprofit Terms; Industry Terms: Not Available to Industry
How to cite: pAG416GAL-2x-uA-BWCoV-SW1_3CL was a gift from Alejandro Chavez (Addgene plasmid # 201936 ; http://n2t.net/addgene:201936 ; RRID:Addgene_201936)
